>Addgene plasmid #83490 | pAAV-EF1a-Flex-CA-AMPK-H150R-T2A-mCherry | depositor full sequence | sequence record 162506 | pAAV-EF1a-Flex-CA-AMPK-H150R-T2A-mCherry sequence 7368 bps
CCTGCAGGCAGCTGCGCGCTCGCTCGCTCACTGAGGCCGCCCGGGCAAAGCCCGGGCGTCGGGCGACCTT
TGGTCGCCCGGCCTCAGTGAGCGAGCGAGCGCGCAGAGAGGGAGTGGCCAACTCCATCACTAGGGGTTCC
TGCGGCCGCACGCGTAAGCTTTGCAAAGATGGATAAAGTTTTAAACAGAGAGGAATCTTTGCAGCTAATG
GACCTTCTAGGTCTTGAAAGGAGTGGGAATTGGCTCCGGTGCCCGTCAGTGGGCAGAGCGCACATCGCCC
ACAGTCCCCGAGAAGTTGGGGGGAGGGGTCGGCAATTGAACCGGTGCCTAGAGAAGGTGGCGCGGGGTAA
ACTGGGAAAGTGATGTCGTGTACTGGCTCCGCCTTTTTCCCGAGGGTGGGGGAGAACCGTATATAAGTGC
AGTAGTCGCCGTGAACGTTCTTTTTCGCAACGGGTTTGCCGCCAGAACACAGGTAAGTGCCGTGTGTGGT
TCCCGCGGGCCTGGCCTCTTTACGGGTTATGGCCCTTGCGTGCCTTGAATTACTTCCACTGGCTGCAGTA
CGTGATTCTTGATCCCGAGCTTCGGGTTGGAAGTGGGTGGGAGAGTTCGAGGCCTTGCGCTTAAGGAGCC
CCTTCGCCTCGTGCTTGAGTTGAGGCCTGGCCTGGGCGCTGGGGCCGCCGCGTGCGAATCTGGTGGCACC
TTCGCGCCTGTCTCGCTGCTTTCGATAAGTCTCTAGCCATTTAAAATTTTTGATGACCTGCTGCGACGCT
TTTTTTCTGGCAAGATAGTCTTGTAAATGCGGGCCAAGATCTGCACACTGGTATTTCGGTTTTTGGGGCC
GCGGGCGGCGACGGGGCCCGTGCGTCCCAGCGCACATGTTCGGCGAGGCGGGGCCTGCGAGCGCGGCCAC
CGAGAATCGGACGGGGGTAGTCTCAAGCTGGCCGGCCTGCTCTGGTGCCTGGCCTCGCGCCGCCGTGTAT
CGCCCCGCCCTGGGCGGCAAGGCTGGCCCGGTCGGCACCAGTTGCGTGAGCGGAAAGATGGCCGCTTCCC
GGCCCTGCTGCAGGGAGCTCAAAATGGAGGACGCGGCGCTCGGGAGAGCGGGCGGGTGAGTCACCCACAC
AAAGGAAAAGGGCCTTTCCGTCCTCAGCCGTCGCTTCATGTGACTCCACGGAGTACCGGGCGCCGTCCAG
GCACCTCGATTAGTTCTCGAGCTTTTGGAGTACGTCGTCTTTAGGTTGGGGGGAGGGGTTTTATGCGATG
GAGTTTCCCCACACTGAGTGGGTGGAGACTGAAGTTAGGCCAGCTTGGCACTTGATGTAATTCTCCTTGG
AATTTGCCCTTTTTGAGTTTGGATCTTGGTTCATTCTCAAGCCTCAGACAGTGGTTCAAAGTTTTTTTCT
TCCATTTCAGGTGTCGTGAGGTACCGGATCCTCTAGAGTCGACTCCGGAATAACTTCGTATAGGATACTT
TATACGAAGTTATGCAGAATGGTAGCTGGATTGTAGCTGCTATTAGCAATATGAAACCTCTTAATAACTT
CGTATAGCATACATTATACGAAGTTATGGCGCGCCTTACTTGTACAGCTCGTCCATGCCGCCGGTGGAGT
GGCGGCCCTCGGCGCGTTCGTACTGTTCCACGATGGTGTAGTCCTCGTTGTGGGAGGTGATGTCCAACTT
GATGTTGACGTTGTAGGCGCCGGGCAGCTGCACGGGCTTCTTGGCCTTGTAGGTGGTCTTGACCTCAGCG
TCGTAGTGGCCGCCGTCCTTCAGCTTCAGCCTCTGCTTGATCTCGCCCTTCAGGGCGCCGTCCTCGGGGT
ACATCCGCTCGGAGGAGGCCTCCCAGCCCATGGTCTTCTTCTGCATTACGGGGCCGTCGGAGGGGAAGTT
GGTGCCGCGCAGCTTCACCTTGTAGATGAACTCGCCGTCCTGCAGGGAGGAGTCCTGGGTCACGGTCACC
ACGCCGCCGTCCTCGAAGTTCATCACGCGCTCCCACTTGAAGCCCTCGGGGAAGGACAGCTTCAAGTAGT
CGGGGATGTCGGCGGGGTGCTTCACGTAGGCCTTGGAGCCGTACATGAACTGAGGGGACAGGATGTCCCA
GGCGAAGGGCAGGGGGCCACCCTTGGTCACCTTCAGCTTGGCGGTCTGGGTGCCCTCGTAGGGGCGGCCC
TCGCCCTCGCCCTCGATCTCGAACTCGTGGCCGTTCACGGAGCCCTCCATGTGCACCTTGAAGCGCATGA
ACTCCTTGATGATGGCCATGTTATCCTCCTCGCCCTTGCTCACCTCGAGAGGTCCAGGGTTCTCCTCCAC
GTCTCCAGCCTGCTTCAGCAGGCTGAAGTTAGTAGCTCCGCTTCCGGGCTTCTTCTCTCCACCCGTGAGC
ACCAGAGCCTGTAAGATGTCAGACAGCGAAACGATGCCCTTGACCACGTCGTGTTCATCCACCACCACCA
GACGGTGAACCTCTGCCTCCACCAGCCTATTGATGATGGTTTCCAGAGTCTCATGCAGGTAGCATTTGAG
AACACCCTCAAAGTAGTGGGACCGATGCTGCAGGGCTTTTGTCACAGACACATCTAGGTTGTTGTAGGTC
TTTTCGGCTGCCAAATTGATCACATCAAACTTGGAGTAGATGTCCACCACACGCCCTTTCTCATCCACTA
CAGGTAAGGCGGAGACTCGGTGCTGTACAAAGATGCCCAGAGCCACGTAGACAGGCGTGGTAGTACGGAC
CATGGCAATATTGGCATAGGTGCCAATCTGCAGCTCTTGGAGAGACTTAGACATGAACTCCGGCTTGGGG
AACTCGGTGATAAACAACTTGAGGAACTTGAGGATCCGCTTGTGAGTAAGGATGTACAAGGTGTTGCCTG
ACTCTGGGTCGATAACTGGGAGCCTGCGGATCTTATTTCGAATTAATGAAGAGACAGCATCAAACAAGCT
GGCATTTGGAGAGATGCAGACAAGTGGCTTAAAGGAGTCCTGCAGGTACACCTCTCTCCACGTCTCTATC
TTGTGCTCCTCCAGTTCGTAGATCTGCACCAGGGCTGACTTATAGTATCGGTGCAAAATGTTGATGAAGT
CGGTGATGGTCAGCATGCCCACAAAACTCTGCTTCTTACTGTCCCACAAAGGGGCGGCACGAACACCATT
GGTCACCAGGGCAAAAAAGGCTTTCTTTACCTGTAGCGAAGTGTCAAATACCACCAACTTGGAACTTGTG
GGAATTAGGTCATAGCAGCGATGAGACTTCATGAAGGAAGTATACACACTATTGTTTGATTCCGGGGTCT
CTTGAAAGTGTTCATTCTCTAGAGCTGGCGAGCTCTCTGCAGCAACCGACTCCATTGCTAGCATAACTTC
GTATAAAGTATCCTATACGAAGTTATTTGCCTTAACCCAGAAATTATCACTGTTATTCTTTAGAATGGTG
CAAAGAATAACTTCGTATAATGTATGCTATACGAAGTTATGAATTCGATATCAAGCTTATCGATAATCAA
CCTCTGGATTACAAAATTTGTGAAAGATTGACTGGTATTCTTAACTATGTTGCTCCTTTTACGCTATGTG
GATACGCTGCTTTAATGCCTTTGTATCATGCTATTGCTTCCCGTATGGCTTTCATTTTCTCCTCCTTGTA
TAAATCCTGGTTGCTGTCTCTTTATGAGGAGTTGTGGCCCGTTGTCAGGCAACGTGGCGTGGTGTGCACT
GTGTTTGCTGACGCAACCCCCACTGGTTGGGGCATTGCCACCACCTGTCAGCTCCTTTCCGGGACTTTCG
CTTTCCCCCTCCCTATTGCCACGGCGGAACTCATCGCCGCCTGCCTTGCCCGCTGCTGGACAGGGGCTCG
GCTGTTGGGCACTGACAATTCCGTGGTGTTGTCGGGGAAATCATCGTCCTTTCCTTGGCTGCTCGCCTAT
GTTGCCACCTGGATTCTGCGCGGGACGTCCTTCTGCTACGTCCCTTCGGCCCTCAATCCAGCGGACCTTC
CTTCCCGCGGCCTGCTGCCGGCTCTGCGGCCTCTTCCGCGTCTTCGCCTTCGCCCTCAGACGAGTCGGAT
CTCCCTTTGGGCCGCCTCCCCGCATCGATACCGAGCGCTGCTCGAGAGATCTACGGGTGGCATCCCTGTG
ACCCCTCCCCAGTGCCTCTCCTGGCCCTGGAAGTTGCCACTCCAGTGCCCACCAGCCTTGTCCTAATAAA
ATTAAGTTGCATCATTTTGTCTGACTAGGTGTCCTTCTATAATATTATGGGGTGGAGGGGGGTGGTATGG
AGCAAGGGGCAAGTTGGGAAGACAACCTGTAGGGCCTGCGGGGTCTATTGGGAACCAAGCTGGAGTGCAG
TGGCACAATCTTGGCTCACTGCAATCTCCGCCTCCTGGGTTCAAGCGATTCTCCTGCCTCAGCCTCCCGA
GTTGTTGGGATTCCAGGCATGCATGACCAGGCTCAGCTAATTTTTGTTTTTTTGGTAGAGACGGGGTTTC
ACCATATTGGCCAGGCTGGTCTCCAACTCCTAATCTCAGGTGATCTACCCACCTTGGCCTCCCAAATTGC
TGGGATTACAGGCGTGAACCACTGCTCCCTTCCCTGTCCTTCTGATTTTGTAGGTAACCACGTGCGGACC
GAGCGGCCGCAGGAACCCCTAGTGATGGAGTTGGCCACTCCCTCTCTGCGCGCTCGCTCGCTCACTGAGG
CCGGGCGACCAAAGGTCGCCCGACGCCCGGGCTTTGCCCGGGCGGCCTCAGTGAGCGAGCGAGCGCGCAG
CTGCCTGCAGGGGCGCCTGATGCGGTATTTTCTCCTTACGCATCTGTGCGGTATTTCACACCGCATA
[142 nt withheld, positions 4828-4969]
C
[141 nt withheld, positions 4971-5111]
CCTTTGACGTTGGAGTCCACGTTCTTT
[37 nt withheld, positions 5139-5175]
ACCCTATCTCGGGCTATTCTTTTGATTTATAAGGGATTTTGCCGATTTCGGCCTATTGGTTAAAAAATGA
GCTGATTTAACAAAAATTTAACGCGAATTTTAACAAAATATTAACGTTTACAATTTTATGGTGCACTCTC
AGTACAATCTGCTCTGATGCCGCATAGTTAAGCCAGCCCCGACACCCGCCAACACCCGCTGACGCGCCCT
GACGGGCTTGTCTGCTCCCGGCATCCGCTTACAGACAAGCTGTGACCGTCTCCGGGAGCTGCATGTGTCA
GAGGTTTTCACCGTCATCACCGAAACGCGCGAGACGAAAGGGCCTCGTGATACGCCTATTTTTATAGGTT
AATGTCATGATAATAATGGTTTCTTAGACGTCAGGTGGCACTTTTCGGGGAAATGTGCGCGGAACCCCTA
TTTGTTTATTTTTCTAAATACATTCAAATATGTATCCGCTCATGAGACAATAACCCTGATAAATGCTTCA
ATAATATTGAAAAAGGAAGAGTATGAGTATTCAACATTTCCGTGTCGCCCTTATTCCCTTTTTTGCGGCA
TTTTGCCTTCCTGTTTTTGCTCACCCAGAAACGCTGGTGAAAGTAAAAGATGCTGAAGATCAGTTGGGTG
CACGAGTGGGTTACATCGAACTGGATCTCAACAGCGGTAAGATCCTTGAGAGTTTTCGCCCCGAAGAACG
TTTTCCAATGATGAGCACTTTTAAAGTTCTGCTATGTGGCGCGGTATTATCCCGTATTGACGCCGGGCAA
GAGCAACTCGGTCGCCGCATACACTATTCTCAGAATGACTTGGTTGAGTACTCACCAGTCACAGAAAAGC
ATCTTACGGATGGCATGACAGTAAGAGAATTATGCAGTGCTGCCATAACCATGAGTGATAACACTGCGGC
CAACTTACTTCTGACAACGATCGGAGGACCGAAGGAGCTAACCGCTTTTTTGCACAACATGGGGGATCAT
GTAACTCGCCTTGATCGTTGGGAACCGGAGCTGAATGAAGCCATACCAAACGACGAGCGTGACACCACGA
TGCCTGTAGCAATGGCAACAACGTTGCGCAAACTATTAACTGGCGAACTACTTACTCTAGCTTCCCGGCA
ACAATTAATAGACTGGATGGAGGCGGATAAAGTTGCAGGACCACTTCTGCGCTCGGCCCTTCCGGCTGGC
TGGTTTATTGCTGATAAATCTGGAGCCGGTGAGCGTGGGTCTCGCGGTATCATTGCAGCACTGGGGCCAG
ATGGTAAGCCCTCCCGTATCGTAGTTATCTACACGACGGGGAGTCAGGCAACTATGGATGAACGAAATAG
ACAGATCGCTGAGATAGGTGCCTCACTGATTAAGCATTGGTAACTGTCAGACCAAGTTTACTCATATATA
CTTTAGATTGATTTAAAACTTCATTTTTAATTTAAAAGGATCTAGGTGAAGATCCTTTTTGATAATCTCA
TGACCAAAATCCCTTAACGTGAGTTTTCGTTCCACTGAGCGTCAGACCCCGTAGAAAAGATCAAAGGATC
TTCTTGAGATCCTTTTTTTCTGCGCGTAATCTGCTGCTTGCAAACAAAAAAACCACCGCTACCAGCGGTG
GTTTGTTTGCCGGATCAAGAGCTACCAACTCTTTTTCCGAAGGTAACTGGCTTCAGCAGAGCGCAGATAC
CAAATACTGTCCTTCTAGTGTAGCCGTAGTTAGGCCACCACTTCAAGAACTCTGTAGCACCGCCTACATA
CCTCGCTCTGCTAATCCTGTTACCAGTGGCTGCTGCCAGTGGCGATAAGTCGTGTCTTACCGGGTTGGAC
TCAAGACGATAGTTACCGGATAAGGCGCAGCGGTCGGGCTGAACGGGGGGTTCGTGCACACAGCCCAGCT
TGGAGCGAACGACCTACACCGAACTGAGATACCTACAGCGTGAGCTATGAGAAAGCGCCACGCTTCCCGA
AGGGAGAAAGGCGGACAGGTATCCGGTAAGCGGCAGGGTCGGAACAGGAGAGCGCACGAGGGAGCTTCCA
GGGGGAAACGCCTGGTATCTTTATAGTCCTGTCGGGTTTCGCCACCTCTGACTTGAGCGTCGATTTTTGT
GATGCTCGTCAGGGGGGCGGAGCCTATGGAAAAACGCCAGCAACGCGGCCTTTTTACGGTTCCTGGCCTT
TTGCTGGCCTTTTGCTCACATGT
Features (pLannotate 1.2.2; 25 found; start..end, strand, type, name):
      1..141     -  repeat_region  AAV2 ITR: inverted terminal repeat of adeno-associated virus serotype 2 inverted
    169..235     +  CDS            small t antigen (fragment): SV40 (simian virus 40) small t antigen
    261..472     +  promoter       EF-1α core promoter: core promoter for human elongation factor EF-1α
    473..581     +  intron         EF-1α intron A (fragment): intron upstream of the start codon of human EF-1α
   1207..1410    +  intron         EF-1α intron A: truncated intron upstream of the start codon of human EF-1α
   1426..1443    +  misc_feature   MCS (fragment): pUC18/19 multiple cloning site
   1450..1483    +  protein_bind   lox2272: Cre-mediated recombination occurs in the 8-bp core sequence (GGATACTT). lox2272 sites are compatible with each other, but incompatible with loxP or loxN sites (Lee and Saito, 1988). Cre recombinase
   1484..1533    -  intron         β-globin intron (fragment): internally truncated intron from human β-globin
   1534..1567    +  protein_bind   loxP: Cre-mediated recombination occurs in the 8-bp core sequence (GCATACAT). Cre recombinase
   1577..2284    -  CDS            mCherry: monomeric derivative of DsRed fluorescent protein (Shaner et al., 2004) mammalian codon-optimized
   2356..3345    -  CDS            Prkag1: AAKG1_MOUSE - Also known as Prkaac. Experimental evidence at protein level: Swiss-Prot protein existence level 1. AMP/ATP-binding subunit of AMP-activated protein kinase (AMPK), an energy sensor protein kinase that plays a key role in regulating cellular energy metabolism. In response to reduction of intracellular ATP levels, AMPK activates energy-producing pathways and inhibits energy-consuming processes: inhibits protein, carbohydrate and lipid biosynthesis, as well as cell growth and proliferation. AMPK acts via direct phosphorylation of metabolic enzymes, and by longer-term effects via pho
   3353..3386    -  protein_bind   lox2272: Cre-mediated recombination occurs in the 8-bp core sequence (GGATACTT). lox2272 sites are compatible with each other, but incompatible with loxP or loxN sites (Lee and Saito, 1988). Cre recombinase
   3387..3436    -  intron         β-globin intron (fragment): internally truncated intron from human β-globin
   3437..3470    -  protein_bind   loxP: Cre-mediated recombination occurs in the 8-bp core sequence (GCATACAT). Cre recombinase
   3471..3495    +  misc_feature   MCS (fragment): pBluescript multiple cloning site
   3495..4083    +  misc_feature   WPRE: woodchuck hepatitis virus posttranscriptional regulatory element
   4115..4591    +  polyA_signal   hGH poly(A) signal: human growth hormone polyadenylation signal
   4631..4771    +  repeat_region  AAV2 ITR: inverted terminal repeat of adeno-associated virus serotype 2 inverted
   4776..4827    -  misc_feature   bom (fragment): basis of mobility region from pBR322
   4846..5226    +  rep_origin     M13 ori (sequence partly withheld): M13 bacteriophage origin of replication; arrow indicates direction of (+) strand synthesis
   5302..5351    -  misc_feature   bom (fragment): basis of mobility region from pBR322
   5453..5488    -  CDS            rop (fragment): Rop protein, which maintains plasmids at low copy number; rop
   5583..5687    +  promoter       AmpR promoter: bla
   5688..6548    +  CDS            AmpR: β-lactamase; bla; confers resistance to ampicillin, carbenicillin, and related antibiotics
   6719..7307    +  rep_origin     ori: high-copy-number ColE1/pMB1/pBR322/pUC origin of replication
