[The description below was written by a language model from this plasmid's Addgene catalogue record, the feature table of its GenBank file and pLannotate feature annotations shown in this document.]
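Description:
pAAV-EF1a-Flex-CA-AMPK-H150R-T2A-mCherry is a 7,368 bp AAV transfer plasmid for Cre-dependent mammalian expression of a constitutively active AMPK component together with a red fluorescent reporter. It is propagated in bacteria through a high-copy ColE1/pUC-type origin and selected with ampicillin (AmpR under its own bla promoter). An M13/f1-type phage origin is also present in the backbone. Two AAV2 inverted terminal repeats flank the expression cassette and define the segment that is packaged into recombinant AAV particles.

Between the ITRs, the human EF-1α core promoter and its intron A drive a FLEX (double-floxed inverted) cassette. The annotated coding region matches mouse Prkag1, the AMP/ATP-binding γ1 regulatory subunit of AMPK, and according to the record it carries the H150R mutation that makes it the "CA-AMPK" form. It is followed by mCherry, and the plasmid name indicates a T2A self-cleaving peptide in the short unannotated gap between the two, so that both proteins come from one transcript. Both open reading frames lie in antisense orientation relative to the promoter, bracketed by oppositely oriented pairs of lox2272 and loxP sites. Because these two site types are mutually incompatible, Cre recombination inverts the cassette into the sense orientation and then excises sites so that the inversion is locked. Expression is therefore restricted to Cre-expressing cells. A WPRE and the human growth hormone polyadenylation signal downstream enhance transcript stability and processing.

The associated publication concerns AMPK signalling and fasting-induced synaptic plasticity in AgRP neurons, consistent with viral delivery to Cre-defined neuronal populations, where mCherry marks the expressing cells. The accompanying GenBank record spans only 782 bp, annotating one loxP and one lox2272 site, and so covers only part of the plasmid.
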