Addgene plasmid #83490: pAAV-EF1a-Flex-CA-AMPK-H150R-T2A-mCherry
Purpose: cre-dependent CA-AMPK under EF1a promoter
Depositing lab: Dong Kong. Depositing organization: Tufts University. Publication: A Postsynaptic AMPK-->p21-Activated Kinase Pathway Drives Fasting-Induced Synaptic Plasticity in AgRP Neurons. Kong D, Dagon Y, Campbell JN, Guo Y, Yang Z, Yi X, Aryal P, Wellenstein K, Kahn BB, Sabatini BL, Lowell BB. Neuron. 2016 Jun 16. pii: S0896-6273(16)30204-5. doi: 10.1016/j.neuron.2016.05.025. PubMed 27321921.
Backbone
  Vector backbone: pAAV
  Total vector size (bp): 7368
  Vector type: Mammalian Expression, AAV, Cre/Lox
Growth in bacteria
  Bacterial resistance: Ampicillin, 100 μg/mL
  Growth temperature: 37°C
  Growth strain: NEB Stable
  Copy number: Unknown
Gene/Insert
  Gene/Insert name: CA-AMPK-2A-mCherry
  Mutation: H150R
Terms and licenses: Academic/Nonprofit Terms; Industry Terms: Not Available to Industry
How to cite: pAAV-EF1a-Flex-CA-AMPK-H150R-T2A-mCherry was a gift from Dong Kong (Addgene plasmid # 83490 ; http://n2t.net/addgene:83490 ; RRID:Addgene_83490)
