LOCUS       Exported 782 bp ds-DNA linear SYN 11-JUN-2021
DEFINITION  cre-dependent CA-AMPK under EF1a promoter.
ACCESSION   .
VERSION     .
KEYWORDS    pAAV-EF1a-Flex-CA-AMPK-H150R-T2A-mCherry
SOURCE      synthetic DNA construct
  ORGANISM  synthetic DNA construct
REFERENCE   1 (bases 1 to 782)
  AUTHORS   Kong D, Dagon Y, Campbell JN, Guo Y, Yang Z, Yi X, Aryal P,
            Wellenstein K, Kahn BB, Sabatini BL, Lowell BB
  TITLE     A Postsynaptic AMPK-->p21-Activated Kinase Pathway Drives
            Fasting-Induced Synaptic Plasticity in AgRP Neurons.
  JOURNAL   Neuron. 2016 Jun 16. pii: S0896-6273(16)30204-5. doi:
            10.1016/j.neuron.2016.05.025.
  PUBMED    27321921
REFERENCE   2 (bases 1 to 782)
  AUTHORS   .
  TITLE     Direct Submission
  JOURNAL   Exported Jun 11, 2021 from SnapGene Server 1.1.58
            http://www.snapgene.com
FEATURES             Location/Qualifiers
     source          1..782
                     /organism="synthetic DNA construct"
                     /mol_type="other DNA"
     protein_bind    40..73
                     /label=loxP
                     /bound_moiety="Cre recombinase"
                     /note="Cre-mediated recombination occurs in the 8-bp core
                     sequence (GCATACAT)."
     protein_bind    124..157
                     /label=lox2272
                     /bound_moiety="Cre recombinase"
                     /note="Cre-mediated recombination occurs in the 8-bp core
                     sequence (GGATACTT). lox2272 sites are compatible with each
                     other, but incompatible with loxP or loxN sites (Lee and
                     Saito, 1988)."
ORIGIN
        1 atccagaggt tgattatcga taagcttgat atcgaattca taacttcgta tagcatacat
       61 tatacgaagt tattctttgc accattctaa agaataacag tgataatttc tgggttaagg
      121 caaataactt cgtataggat actttatacg aagttatgct agcaatggag tcggttgctg
      181 cagagagctc gccagctcta gagaatgaac actttcaaga gaccccggaa tcaaacaata
      241 gtgtgtatac ttccttcatg aagtctcatc gctgctatga cctaattccc acaagttcca
      301 agttggtggt atttgacact tcgctacagg taaagaaagc cttttttgcc ctggtgacca
      361 atggtgttcg tgccgcccct ttgtgggaca gtaagaagca gagttttgtg ggcatgctga
      421 ccatcaccga cttcatcaac attttgcacc gatactataa gtcagccctg gtgcagatct
      481 acgaactgga ggagcacaag atagagacgt ggagagaggt gtacctgcag gactccttta
      541 agccacttgt ctgcatctct ccaaatgcca gcttgtttga tgctgtctct tcattaattc
      601 gaaataagat ccgcaggctc ccagttatcg acccagagtc aggcaacacc ttgtacatcc
      661 ttactcacaa gcggatcctc aagttcctca agttgtttat caccgagttc cccaagccgg
      721 agttcatgtc taagtctctc caagagctgc agattggcac ctatgccaat attgccatgg
      781 tc
//
