>Addgene plasmid #83490 | pAAV-EF1a-Flex-CA-AMPK-H150R-T2A-mCherry | addgene partial sequence | sequence record 162504 | mCherry-F 5'-ccccgtaatgcagaagaaga-3'
CGGATGTACCCCGAGGACGGCGCCCTGAAGGGCGAGATCAAGCAGAGGCTGAAGCTGAAGGACGGCGGCC
ACTACGACGCTGAGGTCAAGACCACCTACAAGGCCAAGAAGCCCGTGCAGCTGCCCGGCGCCTACAACGT
CAACATCAAGTTGGACATCACCTCCCACAACGAGGACTACACCATCGTGGAACAGTACGAACGCGCCGAG
GGCCGCCACTCCACCGGCGGCATGGACGAGCTGTACAAGTAAGGCGCGCCATAACTTCGTATAATGTATG
CTATACGAAGTTATTAAGAGGTTTCATATTGCTAATAGCAGCTACAATCCAGCTACCATTCTGCATAACT
TCGTATAAAGTATCCTATACGAAGTTATTCCGGAGTCGACTCTAGAGGATCCGGTACCTCACGACACCTG
AAATGGAAGAAAAAAACTTTGAACCACTGTCTGAGGCTTGAGAATGAACCAAGATCCAAACTCAAAAAGG
GCAAATTCCAAGGAGAATTACATCAAGTGCCAAGCTGGCCTAACTTCAGTCTCCACCCACTCAGTGTGGG
GAAACTCCATCGCATAAAACCCCTCCCCCCAACCTAAAGACGACGTACTCCAAAAGCTCGAGAACTAATC
GAGGTGCCTGGACGGCGCCCGGTACTCCGTGGAGTCACATGAAGCGACGGCTGAGGACGGAAAGGCCCTT
TTCCTTTGTGTGGGTGACTCACCCGCCCGCTCTCCCGAGCGCCGCGTCCTCCATTTTGAGCTCCCTGCAG
CAGGGCCGGGAAGCGGCCATCTTTCCGCTCACGCAACTGGTGCCGAC
